>Addgene plasmid #79203 | pAB078d3 | depositor full sequence | sequence record 148324 | Full Sequence
TCAGATCCTTCCGTATTTAGCCAGTATGTTCTCTAGTGTGGTTCGTTGTTTTTGCGTGAGCCATGAGAAC
GAACCATTGAGATCATGCTTACTTTGCATGTCACTCAAAAATTTTGCCTCAAAACTGGTGAGCTGAATTT
TTGCAGTTAAAGCATCGTGTAGTGTTTTTCTTAGTCCGTTACGTAGGTAGGAATCTGATGTAATGGTTGT
TGGTATTTTGTCACCATTCATTTTTATCTGGTTGTTCTCAAGTTCGGTTACGAGATCCATTTGTCTATCT
AGTTCAACTTGGAAAATCAACGTATCAGTCGGGCGGCCTCGCTTATCAACCACCAATTTCATATTGCTGT
AAGTGTTTAAATCTTTACTTATTGGTTTCAAAACCCATTGGTTAAGCCTTTTAAACTCATGGTAGTTATT
TTCAAGCATTAACATGAACTTAAATTCATCAAGGCTAATCTCTATATTTGCCTTGTGAGTTTTCTTTTGT
GTTAGTTCTTTTAATAACCACTCATAAATCCTCATAGAGTATTTGTTTTCAAAAGACTTAACATGTTCCA
GATTATATTTTATGAATTTTTTTAACTGGAAAAGATAAGGCAATATCTCTTCACTAAAAACTAATTCTAA
TTTTTCGCTTGAGAACTTGGCATAGTTTGTCCACTGGAAAATCTCAAAGCCTTTAACCAAAGGATTCCTG
ATTTCCACAGTTCTCGTCATCAGCTCTCTGGTTGCTTTAGCTAATACACCATAAGCATTTTCCCTACTGA
TGTTCATCATCTGAGCGTATTGGTTATAAGTGAACGATACCGTCCGTTCTTTCCTTGTAGGGTTTTCAAT
CGTGGGGTTGAGTAGTGCCACACAGCATAAAATTAGCTTGGTTTCATGCTCCGTTAAGTCATAGCGACTA
ATCGCTAGTTCATTTGCTTTGAAAACAACTAATTCAGACATACATCTCAATTGGTCTAGGTAATTTTAAT
CACTATACCAATTGAGATGGGCTAGTCAATGATAATTACTAGTCCTTTTCCTTTGAGTTGTGGGTATCTG
TAAATTCTGCTAGACCTTTGCTGGAAAACTTGTAAATTCTGCTAGACCCTCTGTAAATTCCGCTAGACCT
TTGTGTGTTTTTTTTGTTTATATTCAAGTGGTTATAATTTATAGAATAAAGAAAGAATAAAAAAAGATAA
AAAGAATAGATCCCAGCCCTGTGTATAACTCACTACTTTAGTCAGTTCCGCAGTATTACAAAAGGATGTC
GCAAACGCTGTTTGCTCCTCTACAAAACAGACCTTAAAACCCTAAAGGCTTAAGTAGCACCCTCGCAAGC
TCGGGCAAATCGCTGAATATTCCTTTTGTCTCCGACCATCAGGCACCTGAGTCGCTGTCTTTTTCGTGAC
ATTCAGTTCGCTGCGCTCACGGCTCTGGCAGTGAATGGGGGTAAATGGCACTACAGGCGCCTTTTATGGA
TTCATGCAAGGAAACTACCCATAATACAAGAAAAGCCCGTCACGGGCTTCTCAGGGCGTTTTATGGCGGG
TCTGCTATGTGGTGCTATCTGACTTTTTGCTGTTCAGCAGTTCCTGCCCTCTGATTTTCCAGTCTGACCA
CTTCGGATTATCCCGTGACAGGTCATTCAGACTGGCTAATGCACCCAGTAAGGCAGCGGTATCATCAACA
GGCTTACCCGTCGTACGGTCAAGAGGACATCCGGGCAAATGCAACGAAAGGCTCAGTCGAAAGACTGGGC
CTTTCGTTGCGCTGCGGAGACTTAGGGACCCTAATACAAGAAAGTTTGTTCATTAGGCACCCCGGGCTTT
ACTCGTAAAGCTTCCGGCGCGTATGTTGTGTCGACCGACCTGCAGGTGCAGTAAGGAGGAAAAAAAAATG
AAATTTGGAAACTTTTTGCTTACATACCAACCTCCCCAATTTTCCCAAACAGAGGTAATGAAACGTTTGG
TTAAATTAGGTCGCATCTCTGAGGAGTGTGGTTTTGATACCGTATGGTTACTGGAGCATCATTTCACGGA
GTTTGGTTTGCTTGGTAACCCTTATGTCGCTGCTGCATATTTACTTGGCGCGACTAAAAAATTGAATGTA
GGAACTGCCGCTATTGTTCTTCCCACAGCCCATCCAGTACGCCAACTTGAAGATGTGAATTTATTGGATC
AAATGTCAAAAGGACGATTTCGGTTTGGTATTTGCCGAGGGCTTTACAACAAGGACTTTCGCGTATTCGG
CACAGATATGAATAACAGTCGCGCCTTAGCGGAATGCTGGTACGGGCTGATAAAGAATGGCATGACAGAG
GGATATATGGAAGCTGATAATGAACATATCAAGTTCCATAAGGTAAAAGTAAACCCCGCGGCGTATAGCA
GAGGTGGCGCACCGGTTTATGTGGTGGCTGAATCAGCTTCGACGACTGAGTGGGCTGCTCAATTTGGCCT
ACCGATGATATTAAGTTGGATTATAAATACTAACGAAAAGAAAGCACAACTTGAGCTTTATAATGAAGTG
GCTCAAGAATATGGGCACGATATTCATAATATCGACCATTGCTTATCATATATAACATCTGTAGATCATG
ACTCAATTAAAGCGAAAGAGATTTGCCGGAAATTTCTGGGGCATTGGTATGATTCTTATGTGAATGCTAC
GACTATTTTTGATGATTCAGACCAAACAAGAGGTTATGATTTCAATAAAGGGCAGTGGCGTGACTTTGTA
TTAAAAGGACATAAAGATACTAATCGCCGTATTGATTACAGTTACGAAATCAATCCCGTGGGAACGCCGC
AGGAATGTATTGACATAATTCAAAAAGACATTGATGCTACAGGAATATCAAATATTTGTTGTGGATTTGA
AGCTAATGGAACAGTAGACGAAATTATTGCTTCCATGAAGCTCTTCCAGTCTGATGTCATGCCATTTCTT
AAAGAAAAACAACGTTCGCTATTATATTATGGCGGTGGCGGTAGCGGCGGTGGCGGTAGCGGCGGTGGCG
GTAGCGGCGGTGGCGGTAGCAAATTTGGATTGTTCTTCCTTAACTTCATCAATTCAACAACTGTTCAAGA
ACAGAGTATAGTTCGCATGCAGGAAATAACGGAGTATGTTGATAAGTTGAATTTTGAACAGATTTTAGTG
TATGAAAATCATTTTTCAGATAATGGTGTTGTCGGCGCTCCTCTGACTGTTTCTGGTTTTCTGCTCGGTT
TAACAGAGAAAATTAAAATTGGTTCATTAAATCACATCATTACAACTCATCATCCTGTCCGCATAGCGGA
GGAAGCTTGCTTATTGGATCAGTTAAGTGAAGGGAGATTTATTTTAGGGTTTAGTGATTGCGAAAAAAAA
GATGAAATGCATTTTTTTAATCGCCCGGTTGAATATCAACAGCAACTATTTGAAGAGTGTTATGAAATCA
TTAACGATGCTTTAACAACAGGCTATTGTAATCCAGATAACGATTTTTATAGCTTCCCTAAAATATCTGT
AAATCCCCATGCTTATACGCCAGGCGGACCTCGGAAATATGTAACAGCAACCAGTCATCATATTGTTGAG
TGGGCGGCCAAAAAAGGTATTCCTCTCATCTTTAAGTGGGATGATTCTAATGATGTTAGATATGAATATG
CTGAAAGATATAAAGCCGTTGCGGATAAATATGACGTTGACCTATCAGAGATAGACCATCAGTTAATGAT
ATTAGTTAACTATAACGAAGATAGTAATAAAGCTAAACAAGAGACGCGTGCATTTATTAGTGATTATGTT
CTTGAAATGCACCCTAATGAAAATTTCGAAAATAAACTTGAAGAAATAATTGCAGAAAACGCTGTCGGAA
ATTATACGGAGTGTATAACTGCGGCTAAGTTGGCAATTGAAAAGTGTGGTGCGAAAAGTGTATTGCTGTC
CTTTGAACCAATGAATGATTTGATGAGCCAAAAAAATGTAATCAATATTGTTGATGATAATATTAAGAAG
TACCACACGGAATATACCTAAACGGAGCCAATGTACGCAAAAAACCCCGCTTCAGCGGGGTTTTTTCGCC
AAAAAAAACCCCGCCCTGTCAGGGGCGGGGTTTTTTTTTAGGGCCCTACTGACTGTTAGCGTTTCGGCGC
CGGATAATGCAGCGTGGTGATCAGACCATCCGCAACCGTGCTATGGTGATGCACCAGTTCTGCCAGGGTA
TTGAAGCGAGATTCACTAGAAACGTACAGTTTGCCATCGCTGGCGGTGTTGATACGGTAGTGATACACGC
GACCTTCATAACGCAGAGAAATGCTGCGCTGGCCCGGGCTACTTTCACTTTCACGAACCAGAAAAGAACC
ATTAATGCCAGAGCTCAGCAGGTATTCGGCCGCGTTACGGCTCACAGGGCCATGATACCAGCTGTGTTTT
TCCAGACTCTTGTCATCGTCGTCCTTGTAGTCTACGAATTTTACCCTCGCTTCCACGACAACACCGATAA
TCTTGCAGTTTCCGTTGATAGGAGTCATAGGCCATGAAGGATTCAGGCCTTTCAGGTACTTCTGACCGCC
ATCTATGACCAGTTTCTTGAATGTTGCTTCGTTCGCGTCAGTCAGTTTGGCTACAACAAGGCTTCCATTC
ACTGGCTCCCGTCCAGTATCTACTAACACCATATGACCTTCAGGGATGCTTTGACCTACAGGTGAGGTCA
TGGAATCACCTTCAACCTTCAGCCAGAATCCATTGCCTAATAAGTTAACGTCACTGTCATACCATTCATC
AATGTCCTTGATATCGTAGGGTTCACAAGCTTCACACCACGAACGAGCTCTAACCATGCTAATCAATGGA
TATTTCCCTTTGGGCTCAACGTGCCCAACAAATCTAACATTCGAATCAGAGGTGCCATTGAGCAGCCAGT
CAACACTTACGCCAAGAGCTGACGCAAGTTCTGGTAAAAAGCGTGGTCGCTTAGTTTTACCGTTTTCGAG
CTGCTCTATAGACTGCTGGGTAGTCCCCACCTTTTGAGCAAGTTCAGCCTGGTTAAGTCCAAGCTGAATT
CTTTTGCTTTTTACCCTGCTGCTGATACTCATTTTTTTTTCCTCCTTACTCTAGTAAAAGTTAAACAAAA
TTATTTGTAGAGGGAAACCGTTGTGGTCTCCCTGAATATAGATACCGAGCCTTATGCATGCCCGTAAAGT
TATCCAGCAACCACTCATAGACCTAGGGCAGCAGATAGGGACGACGTGGTGTTAGCTGTGCTCTAGAATC
CTCAGCGAGTTTGTAGAAACGCAAAAAGGCCATCCGTCAGGATGGCCTTCTGCTTAATTTGATGCCTGGC
AGTTTATGGCGGGCGTCCTGCCCGCCACCCTCCGGGCCGTTGCTTCGCAACGTTCAAATCCGCTCCCGGC
GGATTTGTCCTACTCAGGAGAGCGTTCACCGACAAACAACAGATAAAACGAAAGGCCCAGTCTTTCGACT
GAGCCTTTCGTTTTATTTGATGCCTGGCAGTTCCCTACTCTCGCATGGGGAGACCCCACACTACCATCGG
CGCTACGGCGTTTCACTTCTGAGTTCGGCATGGGGTCAGGTGGGACCACCGCGCTACTGCCGCCAGGCAA
ATTCTGTTTTATCAGACCGCTTCTGCGTTCTGATTTAATCTGTATCAGGCTGAAAATCTTCTCTCATCCG
CCAAAACAGCCATGCCCATGGCGTTTACCAATGCTTAATCAGTGAGGCACCTATCTCAGCGATCTGTCTA
TTTCGTTCATCCATAGTTGCCTGACTCCCCGTCGTGTAGATAACTACGATACGGGAGGGCTTACCATCTG
GCCCCAGTGCTGCAATGATACCGCGAGACCCACGCTCACCGGCTCCAGATTTATCAGCAATAAACCAGCC
AGCCGGAAGGGCCGAGCGCAGAAGTGGTCCTGCAACTTTATCCGCCTCCATCCAGTCTATTAATTGTTGC
CGGGAAGCTAGAGTAAGTAGTTCGCCAGTTAATAGTTTGCGCAACGTTGTTGCCATTGCTACAGGCATCG
TGGTGTCACGCTCGTCGTTTGGTATGGCTTCATTCAGCTCCGGTTCCCAACGATCAAGGCGAGTTACATG
ATCCCCCATGTTGTGCAAAAAAGCGGTTAGCTCCTTCGGTCCTCCGATCGTTGTCAGAAGTAAGTTGGCC
GCAGTGTTATCACTCATGGTTATGGCAGCACTGCATAATTCTCTTACTGTCATGCCATCCGTAAGATGCT
TTTCTGTGACTGGTGAGTACTCAACCAAGTCATTCTGAGAATAGTGTATGCGGCGACCGAGTTGCTCTTG
CCCGGCGTCAATACGGGATAATACCGCGCCACATAGCAGAACTTTAAAAGTGCTCATCATTGGAAAACGT
TCTTCGGGGCGAAAACTCTCAAGGATCTTACCGCTGTTGAGATCCAGTTCGATGTAACCCACTCGTGCAC
CCAACTGATCTTCAGCATCTTTTACTTTCACCAGCGTTTCTGGGTGAGCAAAAACAGGAAGGCAAAATGC
CGCAAAAAAGGGAATAAGGGCGACACGGAAATGTTGAATACTCATACTCTTCCTTTTTCAATATTATTGA
AGCATTTATCAGGGTTATTGTCTCATGAGCGGATACATATTTGAATGTATTTAGAAAAATAAACAAATAG
GGGTTCCGCGCACATTTCCCCGAAAAGTGCCACCTGACGTCTAAGAAACCATTATTATCATGACATTAAC
CTATAAAAATAGGCGTATCACGAGGCCCTTAGGCCAAATAGGCCGT
Features (pLannotate 1.2.2; 13 found; start..end, strand, type, name):
      1..951     -  CDS            Rep101: RepA protein needed for replication with the pSC101 origin; rep101
    999..1221    -  rep_origin     pSC101 ori: low-copy replication origin that requires the Rep101 protein
   1723..1758    -  terminator     rrnB T1 terminator (fragment): Escherichia coli rrnB; transcription terminator T1 from the E. coli rrnB gene
   1888..2967    +  CDS            luxA: LUXA1_PHOLU - Experimental evidence at protein level: Swiss-Prot protein existence level 1. Light-emitting reaction in luminous bacteria. From Photorhabdus luminescens (Xenorhabdus luminescens).
   3031..4011    +  CDS            LuxB: LuxB luciferase subunit; luxB; from the Photorhabdus luminescens bioluminescence operon
   4119..4418    -  CDS            ABL (fragment): ABL_FSVHY - Experimental evidence at transcript level: Swiss-Prot protein existence level 2. From Feline sarcoma virus (strain Hardy-Zuckerman 2).
   4419..4439    -  CDS            FLAG (fragment): FLAG® epitope tag, followed by an enterokinase cleavage site
   4455..5057    -  CDS            C2 (fragment): RPC2_BPP22 - Experimental evidence at protein level: Swiss-Prot protein existence level 1. This protein allows the phage to reside inactively in the chromosome of its host bacterium. This lysogenic state is maintained by binding of regulatory protein C2 to the OR and OL operators, preventing transcription of proteins necessary for lytic development. From Salmonella phage P22 (Bacteriophage P22).
   5274..5301    -  terminator     rrnB T2 terminator: transcription terminator T2 from the E. coli rrnB gene
   5393..5479    -  terminator     rrnB T1 terminator: Escherichia coli rrnB; transcription terminator T1 from the E. coli rrnB gene
   5481..5596    -  ncRNA          5S rRNA: Accession: RF00001 - 5S ribosomal RNA
   5695..6555    -  CDS            AmpR: β-lactamase; bla; confers resistance to ampicillin, carbenicillin, and related antibiotics
   6556..6660    -  promoter       AmpR promoter: bla
