[The description below was written by a language model from this plasmid's Addgene catalogue record and pLannotate feature annotations shown in this document.]
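Description:
pAB078d3 is a low-copy bacterial expression plasmid of 6,766 nt built on a pSC101 backbone. It replicates in E. coli through the pSC101 origin together with the Rep101 (RepA) protein encoded alongside it, and it is selected with ampicillin via a β-lactamase gene under its native bla promoter. rrnB T1 and T2 terminators, with an adjacent 5S rRNA segment, lie between the transcription units and insulate them from one another.

The payload consists of two divergently oriented cassettes that together form a bacterial two-hybrid reporter. In the first, the catalogue lists a PlacZ-opt promoter carrying an OR1 operator upstream of luxAB, and the feature table confirms the luxA and luxB luciferase subunit genes from Photorhabdus luminescens, which give a luminescent readout of promoter activity. In the second, the constitutive Ppro1 promoter drives a fusion of the phage 434 cI repressor to the SH2 domain of ABL1. The automated annotation labels the DNA-binding part as a fragment of the related P22 C2 repressor and the SH2 region as a viral ABL homologue. These look like nearest-match calls, not a disagreement with the catalogued insert. A short FLAG-like segment is annotated between the two parts, and neither promoter is annotated.

In this type of design, the repressor fusion binds the operator and displays the SH2 domain as bait. A partner protein fused to an RNA polymerase subunit, supplied from another construct, would then recruit polymerase and switch on luxAB. The stated purpose is directed evolution of protein-protein interactions, and a luciferase reporter of this kind suits measuring interaction-dependent transcription.
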