Addgene plasmid #79203: pAB078d3
Purpose: Directed Evolution of Protein-Protein Interactions
Depositing lab: David Liu. Depositing organization: Harvard University. Publication: Continuous evolution of Bacillus thuringiensis toxins overcomes insect resistance. Badran AH, Guzov VM, Huai Q, Kemp MM, Vishwanath P, Kain W, Nance AM, Evdokimov A, Moshiri F, Turner KH, Wang P, Malvar T, Liu DR. Nature. 2016 May 5;533(7601):58-63. doi: 10.1038/nature17938. Epub 2016 Apr 27. PubMed 27120167.
Backbone
  Vector backbone: SC101
  Backbone manufacturer: David Liu Lab
  Backbone size w/o insert (bp): 2992
  Vector type: Bacterial Expression
Growth in bacteria
  Bacterial resistance: Ampicillin, 100 μg/mL
  Growth temperature: 37°C
  Growth strain: NEB Turbo
  Copy number: Low Copy
Gene/Insert
  Gene/Insert name: PlacZ-opt (OR1) luxAB; Ppro1 434cI-SH2ABL1
  Species: Synthetic
  Promoter: PlacZ-opt (OR1); Ppro1
  Cloning method: Ligation Independent Cloning
  Sequencing primers: 5′ n/a; 3′ n/a
Terms and licenses: Academic/Nonprofit Terms; Industry Terms: Not Available to Industry
How to cite: pAB078d3 was a gift from David Liu (Addgene plasmid # 79203 ; http://n2t.net/addgene:79203 ; RRID:Addgene_79203)
