>Addgene plasmid #79203 | pAB078d3 | addgene partial sequence | sequence record 151105 | pCL52_2-F 5'-GCTTCTCAGGGCGTTTTATG-3'
CCTGCCCTCTGATTTTCCAGTCTGACCACTTCGGATTATCCCGTGACAGGTCATTCAGACTGGCTAATGC
ACCCAGTAAGGCAGCGGTATCATCAACAGGCTTACCCGTCGTACGGTCAAGAGGACATCCGGGCAAATGC
AACGAAAGGCTCAGTCGAAAGACTGGGCCTTTCGTTGCGCTGCGGAGACTTAGGGACCCTAATACAAGAA
AGTTTGTTCATTAGGCACCCCGGGCTTTACTCGTAAAGCTTCCGGCGCGTATGTTGTGTCGACCGACCTG
CAGGTGCAGTAAGGAGGAAAAAAAAATGAAATTTGGAAACTTTTTGCTTACATACCAACCTCCCCAATTT
TCCCAAACAGAGGTAATGAAACGTTTGGTTAAATTAGGTCGCATCTCTGAGGAGTGTGGTTTTGATACCG
TATGGTTACTGGAGCATCATTTCACGGAGTTTGGTTTGCTTGGTAACCCTTATGTCGCTGCTGCATATTT
ACTTGGCGCGACTAAAAAATTGAATGTAGGAACTGCCGCTATTGTTCTTCCCACAGCCCATCCAGTACGC
CAACTTGAAGATGTGAATTTATTGGATCAAATGTCAAAAGGACGATTTCGGTTTGGTATTTGCCGAGGGC
TTTACAACAAGGACTTTCGCGTATTCGGCACAGATATGAATAACAGTCGCGCCTTAGCGGAATGCTGGTA
CGGGCTGATAAAGAATGGCATGACAGAGGGATATATGGAAGCTGATAATGAACATATCAAGTTCCAT
