>Addgene plasmid #79203 | pAB078d3 | addgene partial sequence | sequence record 151106 | Amp-F 5'-AAGCCCTCCCGTATCGTAGT-3'
AATAGACAGATCGCTGAGATAGGTGCCTCACTGATTAAGCATTGGTAAACGCCATGGGCATGGCTGTTTT
GGCGGATGAGAGAAGATTTTCAGCCTGATACAGATTAAATCAGAACGCAGAAGCGGTCTGATAAAACAGA
ATTTGCCTGGCGGCAGTAGCGCGGTGGTCCCACCTGACCCCATGCCGAACTCAGAAGTGAAACGCCGTAG
CGCCGATGGTAGTGTGGGGTCTCCCCATGCGAGAGTAGGGAACTGCCAGGCATCAAATAAAACGAAAGGC
TCAGTCGAAAGACTGGGCCTTTCGTTTTATCTGTTGTTTGTCGGTGAACGCTCTCCTGAGTAGGACAAAT
CCGCCGGGAGCGGATTTGAACGTTGCGAAGCAACGGCCCGGAGGGTGGCGGG
