>Addgene plasmid #79203 | pAB078d3 | addgene partial sequence | sequence record 152330 | LuxB-F 5'-gtcctttgaaccaatgaatg-3'
ATATTGTTGATGATAATATTAAGAAGTACCACACGGAATATACCTAAACGGAGCCAATGTACGCAAAAAA
CCCCGCTTCAGCGGGGTTTTTTCGCCAAAAAAAACCCCGCCCTGTCAGGGGCGGGGTTTTTTTTTAGGGC
CCTACTGACTGTTAGCGTTTCGGCGCCGGATAATGCAGCGTGGTGATCAGACCATCCGCAACCGTGCTAT
GGTGATGCACCAGTTCTGCCAGGGTATTGAAGCGAGATTCACTAGAAACGTACAGTTTGCCATCGCTGGC
GGTGTTGATACGGTAGTGATACACGCGACCTTCATAACGCAGAGAAATGCTGCGCTGGCCCGGGCTACTT
TCACTTTCACGAACCAGAAAAGAACCATTAATGCCAGAGCTCAGCAGGTATTCGGCCGCGTTACGGCTCA
CAGGGCCATGATACCAGCTGTGTTTTTCCAGACTCTTGTCATCGTCGTCCTTGTAGTCTACGAATTTTAC
CCTCGCTTCCACGACAACACCGATAATCTTGCAGTTTCCGTTGATAGGAGTCATAGGCCATGAAGGATTC
AGGCCTTTCAGGTACTTCTGACCGCCATCTATGACCAGTTTCTTGAATGTTGCTTCGTTCGCGTCAGTCA
GTTTGGCTACAACAAGGCTTCCATTCACTGGCTCCCGTCCAGTATCTACTAACACCATATGACCTTCAGG
GATGCTTTGACCTACAGGTGAGGTCATGGAATCACCTTCAACCTTCAGCCAGAATCCATTGCCTAATAAG
TTAACGTCACTGTCATACC
